Addgene plasmid #74796: pGWB402
Purpose: (Empty Backbone) Gateway cloning compatible binary vector for expression of gene by CaMV35S promoter.
Depositing lab: Tsuyoshi Nakagawa. Depositing organization: Shimane University. Publication: Improved Gateway binary vectors: high-performance vectors for creation of fusion constructs in transgenic analysis of plants. Nakagawa T, Suzuki T, Murata S, Nakamura S, Hino T, Maeo K, Tabata R, Kawai T, Tanaka K, Niwa Y, Watanabe Y, Nakamura K, Kimura T, Ishiguro S. Biosci Biotechnol Biochem. 2007 Aug;71(8):2095-100. Epub 2007 Aug 7. 10.1271/bbb.70216 PubMed 17690442.
Backbone
  Vector backbone: pPZP221
  Backbone manufacturer: Hajdukiewicz P., Svab Z. and Maliga P.
  Backbone size (bp): 8500
  Modifications to backbone: gentamycin-resistant marker was removed and kanamycin-resistant marker (NOS promoter:NPTII:NOS terminator) was inserted.
  Vector type: Plant Expression
  Promoter: CaMV35S
  Selectable markers: Kanamycin
Growth in bacteria
  Bacterial resistance: Chloramphenicol and Spectinomycin, 25 & 50 μg/mL
  Growth temperature: 37°C
  Growth strain: ccdB Survival
  Copy number: High Copy
Gene/Insert
  Cloning method: Gateway Cloning
Terms and licenses: Academic/Nonprofit Terms; Industry Terms: Not Available to Industry
How to cite: pGWB402 was a gift from Tsuyoshi Nakagawa (Addgene plasmid # 74796 ; http://n2t.net/addgene:74796 ; RRID:Addgene_74796)
