[The description below was written by a language model from this plasmid's Addgene catalogue record and pLannotate feature annotations shown in this document.]
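Description:
pGWB402 is an empty Gateway-compatible binary vector for plant expression, built on the pPZP221 backbone and intended for Agrobacterium-mediated T-DNA transfer. The backbone carries a ColE1/pBR322-type origin with the bom mobilisation region for propagation in E. coli, together with the pVS1 oriV, RepA and StaA functions that support replication and stable maintenance in Agrobacterium. Bacterial selection relies on an aadA spectinomycin/streptomycin resistance gene located outside the T-DNA. Chloramphenicol resistance comes from the Gateway cassette itself. Because that cassette also encodes the CcdB toxin, the unrecombined vector is propagated in a ccdB-tolerant strain.

Between the nopaline-type right and left border repeats lie two plant expression units. The first is a CaMV 35S promoter followed by attR1, the CmR and ccdB genes, attR2 and a NOS terminator. An LR reaction with an entry clone replaces the CmR–ccdB segment with the gene of interest, placing it under strong constitutive 35S control, while ccdB counterselects against unrecombined plasmid in standard E. coli strains. No tag or reporter is annotated next to the att sites, consistent with a vector for simple, unfused expression. The second unit, in the opposite orientation near the left border, is NOS promoter:NPTII:NOS terminator, which confers kanamycin resistance for selecting transformed plants. According to the record, this marker replaced the original gentamycin marker of pPZP221. Remnants of lacZα, the lac promoter and a pUC multiple cloning site are also present.

The two sequence records, about 11.7 kb each, differ by a single nucleotide in length and carry identical annotations. The vector is used to make constitutive overexpression constructs for transgenic plant analysis.
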