Features (pLannotate 1.2.2; 31 found; start..end, strand, type, name):
     54..78      -  misc_feature   RB T-DNA repeat: right border repeat from nopaline C58 T-DNA
    144..298     -  CDS            lacZα (fragment): LacZα fragment of β-galactosidase; lacZ fragment
    301..321     -  misc_feature   MCS (fragment): pUC18/19 multiple cloning site
    812..1153    +  promoter       CaMV 35S promoter: strong constitutive promoter from cauliflower mosaic virus
   1179..1303    +  protein_bind   attR1: mutant version of attR; recombination site for the Gateway® LR reaction LR Clonase™
   1340..1370    +  promoter       lac UV5 promoter: E. coli lac promoter with an "up" mutation
   1394..1423    +  promoter       cat promoter (fragment): promoter of the E. coli cat gene encoding chloramphenicol acetyltransferase
   1424..2083    +  CDS            CmR: chloramphenicol acetyltransferase; cat; confers resistance to chloramphenicol
   2262..2420    +  CDS            ccdA (fragment): CCDA_ECO57 - Also known as H, letA. Experimental evidence at protein level: Swiss-Prot protein existence level 1. Antitoxin component of a type II toxin-antitoxin (TA) system which inhibits the post-segregational killing (PSK) of plasmid-free cells, also referred to as a plasmid addiction system. Binds to and blocks the activity of CcdB; will also remove bound CcdB protein from the CcdB-GyrA complex by forming a CcdA-CcdB complex, a process termed rejuvenation. Functions as a transcriptional corepressor for the ccdAB operon, repression also requires CcdB (By similarity). From Escherichia coli
   2425..2727    +  CDS            ccdB: CCDB_ECOLI - Also known as G, letB, letD. Experimental evidence at protein level: Swiss-Prot protein existence level 1. Toxic component of a type II toxin-antitoxin (TA) system, functioning in plasmid maintainence. Responsible for the post- segregational killing (PSK) of plasmid-free cells, also referred to as a plasmid addiction system. Half-life of over 2 hours. Cell killing by CcdB is accompanied by filamentation, defects in chromosome and plasmid segregation, defects in cell division, formation of anucleate cells, decreased DNA synthesis and plasmid loss. Interferes with the activity of DN
   2771..2895    -  protein_bind   attR2: mutant version of attR; recombination site for the Gateway® LR reaction LR Clonase™
   2927..3179    +  terminator     NOS terminator: nopaline synthase terminator and poly(A) signal
   3234..3256    -  protein_bind   lac operator (fragment): The lac repressor binds to the lac operator to inhibit transcription in E. coli. This inhibition can be relieved by adding lactose or isopropyl-β-D-thiogalactopyranoside (IPTG). lac repressor encoded by lacI
   3260..3290    -  promoter       lac promoter: promoter for the E. coli lac operon
   3305..3326    -  protein_bind   CAP binding site: CAP binding activates transcription in the presence of cAMP. E. coli catabolite activator protein
   3360..3612    -  terminator     NOS terminator: nopaline synthase terminator and poly(A) signal
   3619..3825    -  CDS            ocd (fragment): OCD_AGRFC - Experimental evidence at protein level: Swiss-Prot protein existence level 1. Catalyzes the conversion of L-ornithine into L-proline with release of ammonia. Is involved in the utilization of nopaline, a catabolic pathway that proceeds through L-arginine and L-ornithine to L-proline. Nopaline is a predominant opine in plant cells transformed with Ti plasmid pTiC58. From Agrobacterium fabrum (strain C58 / ATCC 33970) (Agrobacterium tumefaciens (strain C58)).
   3832..3981    -  CDS            ble (fragment): BLE_KLEPN - Experimental evidence at protein level: Swiss-Prot protein existence level 1. Binding protein with a strong affinity to the bleomycin family of antibiotics. Binds to CL990; an antimitotic-antibiotic compound. From Klebsiella pneumoniae.
   4002..4796    -  CDS            NeoR/KanR: aminoglycoside phosphotransferase from Tn5; aph(3')-II (or nptII); confers resistance to neomycin, kanamycin, and G418 (Geneticin®)
   4817..5000    -  promoter       NOS promoter: nopaline synthase promoter NOS promoter
   5206..5230    -  misc_feature   LB T-DNA repeat: left border repeat from nopaline C58 T-DNA
   5489..5512    +  promoter       Pc promoter (fragment): intI1 (promoter lies within the coding sequence); class 1 integron promoter
   5688..5744    +  CDS            GmR (fragment): gentamycin acetyltransferase; aacC1; confers resistance to gentamycin
   5755..6542    +  CDS            SmR (fragment): aminoglycoside adenylyltransferase (Murphy, 1985); aadA; confers resistance to spectinomycin and streptomycin
   6788..7376    +  rep_origin     ori: high-copy-number ColE1/pMB1/pBR322/pUC origin of replication
   7562..7702    -  misc_feature   bom: basis of mobility region from pBR322
   7804..7843    -  CDS            rop (fragment): Rop protein, which maintains plasmids at low copy number; rop
   8046..8240    -  rep_origin     pVS1 oriV: origin of replication for the Pseudomonas plasmid pVS1 (Heeb et al., 2000)
   8306..9379    -  CDS            pVS1 RepA: replication protein from the Pseudomonas plasmid pVS1 (Heeb et al., 2000)
   9808..10437   -  CDS            pVS1 StaA: stability protein from the Pseudomonas plasmid pVS1 (Heeb et al., 2000)
  10997..11398   -  CDS            Y4CG_SINFN (fragment): Protein inferred from homology: Swiss-Prot protein existence level 3. From Sinorhizobium fredii (strain NBRC 101917 / NGR234).
>Addgene plasmid #74796 | pGWB402 | addgene full sequence | sequence record 433436 | Addgene NGS Result
TTTCACGCCCTTTTAAATATCCGATTATTCTAATAAACGCTCTTTTCTCTTAGGTTTACCCGCCAATATA
TCCTGTCAAACACTGATAGTTTAAACTGAAGGCGGGAAACGACAATCTGATCCAAGCTCAAGCTGCTCTA
GCATTCGCCATTCAGGCTGCGCAACTGTTGGGAAGGGCGATCGGTGCGGGCCTCTTCGCTATTACGCCAG
CTGGCGAAAGGGGGATGTGCTGCAAGGCGATTAAGTTGGGTAACGCCAGGGTTTTCCCAGTCACGACGTT
GTAAAACGACGGCCAGTGCCAAGCTTGCATGCCTGCAGGTCCCCAGATTAGCCTTTTCAATTTCAGAAAG
AATGCTAACCCACAGATGGTTAGAGAGGCTTACGCAGCAGGTCTCATCAAGACGATCTACCCGAGCAATA
ATCTCCAGGAAATCAAATACCTTCCCAAGAAGGTTAAAGATGCAGTCAAAAGATTCAGGACTAACTGCAT
CAAGAACACAGAGAAAGATATATTTCTCAAGATCAGAAGTACTATTCCAGTATGGACGATTCAAGGCTTG
CTTCACAAACCAAGGCAAGTAATAGAGATTGGAGTCTCTAAAAAGGTAGTTCCCACTGAATCAAAGGCCA
TGGAGTCAAAGATTCAAATAGAGGACCTAACAGAACTCGCCGTAAAGACTGGCGAACAGTTCATACAGAG
TCTCTTACGACTCAATGACAAGAAGAAAATCTTCGTCAACATGGTGGAGCACGACACACTTGTCTACTCC
AAAAATATCAAAGATACAGTCTCAGAAGACCAAAGGGCAATTGAGACTTTTCAACAAAGGGTAATATCCG
GAAACCTCCTCGGATTCCATTGCCCAGCTATCTGTCACTTTATTGTGAAGATAGTGGAAAAGGAAGGTGG
CTCCTACAAATGCCATCATTGCGATAAAGGAAAGGCCATCGTTGAAGATGCCTCTGCCGACAGTGGTCCC
AAAGATGGACCCCCACCCACGAGGAGCATCGTGGAAAAAGAAGACGTTCCAACCACGTCTTCAAAGCAAG
TGGATTGATGTGATATCTCCACTGACGTAAGGGATGACGCACAATCCCACTATCCTTCGCAAGACCCTTC
CTCTATATAAGGAAGTTCATTTCATTTGGAGAGAACACGGGGGACTCTAGAGTTATCAACAAGTTTGTAC
AAAAAAGCTGAACGAGAAACGTAAAATGATATAAATATCAATATATTAAATTAGATTTTGCATAAAAAAC
AGACTACATAATACTGTAAAACACAACATATCCAGTCACTATGGCGGCCCCTCGAGGGGCCGCATTAGGC
ACCCCAGGCTTTACACTTTATGCTTCCGGCTCGTATAATGTGTGGATTTTGAGTTAGGATCCGTCGAGAT
TTTCAGGAGCTAAGGAAGCTAAAATGGAGAAAAAAATCACTGGATATACCACCGTTGATATATCCCAATG
GCATCGTAAAGAACATTTTGAGGCATTTCAGTCAGTTGCTCAATGTACCTATAACCAGACCGTTCAGCTG
GATATTACGGCCTTTTTAAAGACCGTAAAGAAAAATAAGCACAAGTTTTATCCGGCCTTTATTCACATTC
TTGCCCGCCTGATGAATGCTCATCCGGAATTCCGTATGGCAATGAAAGACGGTGAGCTGGTGATATGGGA
TAGTGTTCACCCTTGTTACACCGTTTTCCATGAGCAAACTGAAACGTTTTCATCGCTCTGGAGTGAATAC
CACGACGATTTCCGGCAGTTTCTACACATATATTCGCAAGATGTGGCGTGTTACGGTGAAAACCTGGCCT
ATTTCCCTAAAGGGTTTATTGAGAATATGTTTTTCGTCTCAGCCAATCCCTGGGTGAGTTTCACCAGTTT
TGATTTAAACGTGGCCAATATGGACAACTTCTTCGCCCCCGTTTTCACCATGGGCAAATATTATACGCAA
GGCGACAAGGTGCTGATGCCGCTGGCGATTCAGGTTCATCATGCCGTTTGTGATGGCTTCCATGTCGGCA
GAATGCTTAATGAATTACAACAGTACTGCGATGAGTGGCAGGGCGGGGCGTAAAGATCTGGATCCGGCTT
ACTAAAAGCCAGATAACAGTATGCGTATTTGCGCGCTGATTTTTGCGGTATAAGAATATATACTGATATG
TATACCCGAAGTATGTCAAAAAGAGGTATGCTATGAAGCAGCGTATTACAGTGACAGTTGACAGCGACAG
CTATCAGTTGCTCAAGGCATATATGATGTCAATATCTCCGGTCTGGTAAGCACAACCATGCAGAATGAAG
CCCGTCGTCTGCGTGCCGAACGCTGGAAAGCGGAAAATCAGGAAGGGATGGCTGAGGTCGCCCGGTTTAT
TGAAATGAACGGCTCTTTTGCTGACGAGAACAGGGGCTGGTGAAATGCAGTTTAAGGTTTACACCTATAA
AAGAGAGAGCCGTTATCGTCTGTTTGTGGATGTACAGAGTGATATTATTGACACGCCCGGGCGACGGATG
GTGATCCCCCTGGCCAGTGCACGTCTGCTGTCAGATAAAGTCTCCCGTGAACTTTACCCGGTGGTGCATA
TCGGGGATGAAAGCTGGCGCATGATGACCACCGATATGGCCAGTGTGCCGGTCTCCGTTATCGGGGAAGA
AGTGGCTGATCTCAGCCACCGCGAAAATGACATCAAAAACGCCATTAACCTGATGTTCTGGGGAATATAA
ATGTCAGGCTCCCTTATACACAGCCAGTCTGCAGGTCGACCATAGTGACTGGATATGTTGTGTTTTACAG
TATTATGTAGTCTGTTTTTTATGCAAAATCTAATTTAATATATTGATATTTATATCATTTTACGTTTCTC
GTTCAGCTTTCTTGTACAAAGTGGTTGATAACAGCGCTTAGAGCTCGAATTTCCCCGATCGTTCAAACAT
TTGGCAATAAAGTTTCTTAAGATTGAATCCTGTTGCCGGTCTTGCGATGATTATCATATAATTTCTGTTG
AATTACGTTAAGCATGTAATAATTAACATGTAATGCATGACGTTATTTATGAGATGGGTTTTTATGATTA
GAGTCCCGCAATTATACATTTAATACGCGATAGAAAACAAAATATAGCGCGCAAACTAGGATAAATTATC
GCGCGCGGTGTCATCTATGTTACTAGATCGGGAATTGGTTCCGGAACCAATTCGTAATCATGTCATAGCT
GTTTCCTGTGTGAAATTGTTATCCGCTCACAATTCCACACAACATACGAGCCGGAAGCATAAAGTGTAAA
GCCTGGGGTGCCTAATGAGTGAGCTAACTCACATTAGGCTGAATTAGGCGCGCCTATTTCTGAATTCCCG
ATCTAGTAACATAGATGACACCGCGCGCGATAATTTATCCTAGTTTGCGCGCTATATTTTGTTTTCTATC
GCGTATTAAATGTATAATTGCGGGACTCTAATCATAAAAACCCATCTCATAAATAACGTCATGCATTACA
TGTTAATTATTACATGCTTAACGTAATTCAACAGAAATTATATGATAATCATCGCAAGACCGGCAACAGG
ATTCAATCTTAAGAAACTTTATTGCCAAATGTTTGAACGATCGGGGATCATCCGGGTCTGTGGCGGGAAC
TCCACGAAAATATCCGAACGCAGCAAGATATCGCGGTGCATCTCGGTCTTGCCTGGGCAGTCGCCGCCGA
CGCCGTTGATGTGGACGCCGGGCCCGATCATATTGTCGCTCAGGATCGTGGCGTTGTGCTTGTCGGCCGT
TGCTGTCGTAATGATATCGGCACCTTCGACCGCCTGTTCCGCAGAGATCCCGTGGGCGAAGAACTCCAGC
ATGAGATCCCCGCGCTGGAGGATCATCCAGCCGGCGTCCCGGAAAACGATTCCGAAGCCCAACCTTTCAT
AGAAGGCGGCGGTGGAATCGAAATCTCGTGATGGCAGGTTGGGCGTCGCTTGGTCGGTCATTTCGAACCC
CAGAGTCCCGCTCAGAAGAACTCGTCAAGAAGGCGATAGAAGGCGATGCGCTGCGAATCGGGAGCGGCGA
TACCGTAAAGCACGAGGAAGCGGTCAGCCCATTCGCCGCCAAGCTCTTCAGCAATATCACGGGTAGCCAA
CGCTATGTCCTGATAGCGGTCCGCCACACCCAGCCGGCCACAGTCGATGAATCCAGAAAAGCGGCCATTT
TCCACCATGATATTCGGCAAGCAGGCATCGCCATGGGTCACGACGAGATCATCGCCGTCGGGCATGCGCG
CCTTGAGCCTGGCGAACAGTTCGGCTGGCGCGAGCCCCTGATGCTCTTCGTCCAGATCATCCTGATCGAC
AAGACCGGCTTCCATCCGAGTACGTGCTCGCTCGATGCGATGTTTCGCTTGGTGGTCGAATGGGCAGGTA
GCCGGATCAAGCGTATGCAGCCGCCGCATTGCATCAGCCATGATGGATACTTTCTCGGCAGGAGCAAGGT
GAGATGACAGGAGATCCTGCCCCGGCACTTCGCCCAATAGCAGCCAGTCCCTTCCCGCTTCAGTGACAAC
GTCGAGCACAGCTGCGCAAGGAACGCCCGTCGTGGCCAGCCACGATAGCCGCGCTGCCTCGTCCTGCAGT
TCATTCAGGGCACCGGACAGGTCGGTCTTGACAAAAAGAACCGGGCGCCCCTGCGCTGACAGCCGGAACA
CGGCGGCATCAGAGCAGCCGATTGTCTGTTGTGCCCAGTCATAGCCGAATAGCCTCTCCACCCAAGCGGC
CGGAGAACCTGCGTGCAATCCATCTTGTTCAATCATGCGAAACGATCCAGATCCGGTGCAGATTATTTGG
ATTGAGAGTGAATATGAGACTCTAATTGGATACCGAGGGGAATTTATGGAACGTCAGTGGAGCATTTTTG
ACAAGAAATATTTGCTAGCTGATAGTGACCTTAGGCGACTTTTGAACGCGCAATAATGGTTTCTGACGTA
TGTGCTTAGCTCATTAAACTCCAGAAACCCGCGGCTGAGTGGCTCCTTCAACGTTGCGGTTCTGTCAGTT
CCAAACGTAAAACGGCTTGTCCCGCGTCATCGGCGGGGGTCATAACGTGACTCCCTTAATTCTCCGCTCA
TGATGAATTCAGAAATAAATTCAGCCTAATTCGGCGTTAATTCAGTACATTAAAAACGTCCGCAATGTGT
TATTAAGTTGTCTAAGCGTCAATTTGTTTACACCACAATATATCCTGCCACCAGCCAGCCAACAGCTCCC
CGACCGGCAGCTCGGCACAAAATCACCACTCGATACAGGCAGCCCATCAGTCCGGGACGGCGTCAGCGGG
AGAGCCGTTGTAAGGCGGCAGACTTTGCTCATGTTACCGATGCTATTCGGAAGAACGGCAACTAAGCTGC
CGGGTTTGAAACACGGATGATCTCGCGGAGGGTAGCATGTTGATTGTAACGATGACAGAGCGTTGCTGCC
TGTGATCAATTCGGGCACGAACCCAGTGGACATAAGCCTGTTCGGTTCGTAAGCTGTAATGCAAGTAGCG
TATGCGCTCACGCAACTGGTCCAGAACCTTGACCGAACGCAGCGGTGGTAACGGCGCAGTGGCGGTTTTC
ATGGCTTGTTATGACTGTTTTTTTGGGGTACAGTCTATGCCTCGGGCATCCAAGCAGCAAGCGCGTTACG
CCGTGGGTCGATGTTTGATGTTATGGAGCAGCAACGATGTTACGCAGCAGGGCAGTCGCCCTAAAACAAA
GTTAAACATCATGGGGGAAGCGGTGATCGCCGAAGTATCGACTCAACTATCAGAGGTAGTTGGCGTCATC
GAGCGCCATCTCGAACCGACGTTGCTGGCCGTACATTTGTACGGCTCCGCAGTGGATGGCGGCCTGAAGC
CACACAGTGATATTGATTTGCTGGTTACGGTGACCGTAAGGCTTGATGAAACAACGCGGCGAGCTTTGAT
CAACGACCTTTTGGAAACTTCGGCTTCCCCTGGAGAGAGCGAGATTCTCCGCGCTGTAGAAGTCACCATT
GTTGTGCACGACGACATCATTCCGTGGCGTTATCCAGCTAAGCGCGAACTGCAATTTGGAGAATGGCAGC
GCAATGACATTCTTGCAGGTATCTTCGAGCCAGCCACGATCGACATTGATCTGGCTATCTTGCTGACAAA
AGCAAGAGAACATAGCGTTGCCTTGGTAGGTCCAGCGGCGGAGGAACTCTTTGATCCGGTTCCTGAACAG
GATCTATTTGAGGCGCTAAATGAAACCTTAACGCTATGGAACTCGCCGCCCGACTGGGCTGGCGATGAGC
GAAATGTAGTGCTTACGTTGTCCCGCATTTGGTACAGCGCAGTAACCGGCAAAATCGCGCCGAAGGATGT
CGCTGCCGACTGGGCAATGGAGCGCCTGCCGGCCCAGTATCAGCCCGTCATACTTGAAGCTAGACAGGCT
TATCTTGGACAAGAAGAAGATCGCTTGGCCTCGCGCGCAGATCAGTTGGAAGAATTTGTCCACTACGTGA
AAGGCGAGATCACCAAGGTAGTCGGCAAATAATGTCTAGCTAGAAATTCGTTCAAGCCGACGCCGCTTCG
CGGCGCGGCTTAACTCAAGCGTTAGATGCACTAAGCACATAATTGCTCACAGCCAAACTATCAGGTCAAG
TCTGCTTTTATTATTTTTAAGCGTGCATAATAAGCCCTACACAAATTGGGAGATATATCATGCATGACCA
AAATCCCTTAACGTGAGTTTTCGTTCCACTGAGCGTCAGACCCCGTAGAAAAGATCAAAGGATCTTCTTG
AGATCCTTTTTTTCTGCGCGTAATCTGCTGCTTGCAAACAAAAAAACCACCGCTACCAGCGGTGGTTTGT
TTGCCGGATCAAGAGCTACCAACTCTTTTTCCGAAGGTAACTGGCTTCAGCAGAGCGCAGATACCAAATA
CTGTCCTTCTAGTGTAGCCGTAGTTAGGCCACCACTTCAAGAACTCTGTAGCACCGCCTACATACCTCGC
TCTGCTAATCCTGTTACCAGTGGCTGCTGCCAGTGGCGATAAGTCGTGTCTTACCGGGTTGGACTCAAGA
CGATAGTTACCGGATAAGGCGCAGCGGTCGGGCTGAACGGGGGGTTCGTGCACACAGCCCAGCTTGGAGC
GAACGACCTACACCGAACTGAGATACCTACAGCGTGAGCTATGAGAAAGCGCCACGCTTCCCGAAGGGAG
AAAGGCGGACAGGTATCCGGTAAGCGGCAGGGTCGGAACAGGAGAGCGCACGAGGGAGCTTCCAGGGGGA
AACGCCTGGTATCTTTATAGTCCTGTCGGGTTTCGCCACCTCTGACTTGAGCGTCGATTTTTGTGATGCT
CGTCAGGGGGGCGGAGCCTATGGAAAAACGCCAGCAACGCGGCCTTTTTACGGTTCCTGGCCTTTTGCTG
GCCTTTTGCTCACATGTTCTTTCCTGCGTTATCCCCTGATTCTGTGGATAACCGTATTACCGCCTTTGAG
TGAGCTGATACCGCTCGCCGCAGCCGAACGACCGAGCGCAGCGAGTCAGTGAGCGAGGAAGCGGAAGAGC
GCCTGATGCGGTATTTTCTCCTTACGCATCTGTGCGGTATTTCACACCGCATATGGTGCACTCTCAGTAC
AATCTGCTCTGATGCCGCATAGTTAAGCCAGTATACACTCCGCTATCGCTACGTGACTGGGTCATGGCTG
CGCCCCGACACCCGCCAACACCCGCTGACGCGCCCTGACGGGCTTGTCTGCTCCCGGCATCCGCTTACAG
ACAAGCTGTGACCGTCTCCGGGAGCTGCATGTGTCAGAGGTTTTCACCGTCATCACCGAAACGCGCGAGG
CAGGGTGCCTTGATGTGGGCGCCGGCGGTCGAGTGGCGACGGCGCGGCTTGTCCGCGCCCTGGTAGATTG
CCTGGCCGTAGGCCAGCCATTTTTGAGCGGCCAGCGGCCGCGATAGGCCGACGCGAAGCGGCGGGGCGTA
GGGAGCGCAGCGACCGAAGGGTAGGCGCTTTTTGCAGCTCTTCGGCTGTGCGCTGGCCAGACAGTTATGC
ACAGGCCAGGCGGGTTTTAAGAGTTTTAATAAGTTTTAAAGAGTTTTAGGCGGAAAAATCGCCTTTTTTC
TCTTTTATATCAGTCACTTACATGTGTGACCGGTTCCCAATGTACGGCTTTGGGTTCCCAATGTACGGGT
TCCGGTTCCCAATGTACGGCTTTGGGTTCCCAATGTACGTGCTATCCACAGGAAAGAGACCTTTTCGACC
TTTTTCCCCTGCTAGGGCAATTTGCCCTAGCATCTGCTCCGTACATTAGGAACCGGCGGATGCTTCGCCC
TCGATCAGGTTGCGGTAGCGCATGACTAGGATCGGGCCAGCCTGCCCCGCCTCCTCCTTCAAATCGTACT
CCGGCAGGTCATTTGACCCGATCAGCTTGCGCACGGTGAAACAGAACTTCTTGAACTCTCCGGCGCTGCC
ACTGCGTTCGTAGATCGTCTTGAACAACCATCTGGCTTCTGCCTTGCCTGCGGCGCGGCGTGCCAGGCGG
TAGAGAAAACGGCCGATGCCGGGATCGATCAAAAAGTAATCGGGGTGAACCGTCAGCACGTCCGGGTTCT
TGCCTTCTGTGATCTCGCGGTACATCCAATCAGCTAGCTCGATCTCGATGTACTCCGGCCGCCCGGTTTC
GCTCTTTACGATCTTGTAGCGGCTAATCAAGGCTTCACCCTCGGATACCGTCACCAGGCGGCCGTTCTTG
GCCTTCTTCGTACGCTGCATGGCAACGTGCGTGGTGTTTAACCGAATGCAGGTTTCTACCAGGTCGTCTT
TCTGCTTTCCGCCATCGGCTCGCCGGCAGAACTTGAGTACGTCCGCAACGTGTGGACGGAACACGCGGCC
GGGCTTGTCTCCCTTCCCTTCCCGGTATCGGTTCATGGATTCGGTTAGATGGGAAACCGCCATCAGTACC
AGGTCGTAATCCCACACACTGGCCATGCCGGCCGGCCCTGCGGAAACCTCTACGTGCCCGTCTGGAAGCT
CGTAGCGGATCACCTCGCCAGCTCGTCGGTCACGCTTCGACAGACGGAAAACGGCCACGTCCATGATGCT
GCGACTATCGCGGGTGCCCACGTCATAGAGCATCGGAACGAAAAAATCTGGTTGCTCGTCGCCCTTGGGC
GGCTTCCTAATCGACGGCGCACCGGCTGCCGGCGGTTGCCGGGATTCTTTGCGGATTCGATCAGCGGCCG
CTTGCCACGATTCACCGGGGCGTGCTTCTGCCTCGATGCGTTGCCGCTGGGCGGCCTGCGCGGCCTTCAA
CTTCTCCACCAGGTCATCACCCAGCGCCGCGCCGATTTGTACCGGGCCGGATGGTTTGCGACCGCTCACG
CCGATTCCTCGGGCTTGGGGGTTCCAGTGCCATTGCAGGGCCGGCAGACAACCCAGCCGCTTACGCCTGG
CCAACCGCCCGTTCCTCCACACATGGGGCATTCCACGGCGTCGGTGCCTGGTTGTTCTTGATTTTCCATG
CCGCCTCCTTTAGCCGCTAAAATTCATCTACTCATTTATTCATTTGCTCATTTACTCTGGTAGCTGCGCG
ATGTATTCAGATAGCAGCTCGGTAATGGTCTTGCCTTGGCGTACCGCGTACATCTTCAGCTTGGTGTGAT
CCTCCGCCGGCAACTGAAAGTTGACCCGCTTCATGGCTGGCGTGTCTGCCAGGCTGGCCAACGTTGCAGC
CTTGCTGCTGCGTGCGCTCGGACGGCCGGCACTTAGCGTGTTTGTGCTTTTGCTCATTTTCTCTTTACCT
CATTAACTCAAATGAGTTTTGATTTAATTTCAGCGGCCAGCGCCTGGACCTCGCGGGCAGCGTCGCCCTC
GGGTTCTGATTCAAGAACGGTTGTGCCGGCGGCGGCAGTGCCTGGGTAGCTCACGCGCTGCGTGATACGG
GACTCAAGAATGGGCAGCTCGTACCCGGCCAGCGCCTCGGCAACCTCACCGCCGATGCGCGTGCCTTTGA
TCGCCCGCGACACGACAAAGGCCGCTTGTAGCCTTCCATCCGTGACCTCAATGCGCTGCTTAACCAGCTC
CACCAGGTCGGCGGTGGCCCATATGTCGTAAGGGCTTGGCTGCACCGGAATCAGCACGAAGTCGGCTGCC
TTGATCGCGGACACAGCCAAGTCCGCCGCCTGGGGCGCTCCGTCGATCACTACGAAGTCGCGCCGGCCGA
TGGCCTTCACGTCGCGGTCAATCGTCGGGCGGTCGATGCCGACAACGGTTAGCGGTTGATCTTCCCGCAC
GGCCGCCCAATCGCGGGCACTGCCCTGGGGATCGGAATCGACTAACAGAACATCGGCCCCGGCGAGTTGC
AGGGCGCGGGCTAGATGGGTTGCGATGGTCGTCTTGCCTGACCCGCCTTTCTGGTTAAGTACAGCGATAA
CCTTCATGCGTTCCCCTTGCGTATTTGTTTATTTACTCATCGCATCATATACGCAGCGACCGCATGACGC
AAGCTGTTTTACTCAAATACACATCACCTTTTTAGACGGCGGCGCTCGGTTTCTTCAGCGGCCAAGCTGG
CCGGCCAGGCCGCCAGCTTGGCATCAGACAAACCGGCCAGGATTTCATGCAGCCGCACGGTTGAGACGTG
CGCGGGCGGCTCGAACACGTACCCGGCCGCGATCATCTCCGCCTCGATCTCTTCGGTAATGAAAAACGGT
TCGTCCTGGCCGTCCTGGTGCGGTTTCATGCTTGTTCCTCTTGGCGTTCATTCTCGGCGGCCGCCAGGGC
GTCGGCCTCGGTCAATGCGTCCTCACGGAAGGCACCGCGCCGCCTGGCCTCGGTGGGCGTCACTTCCTCG
CTGCGCTCAAGTGCGCGGTACAGGGTCGAGCGATGCACGCCAAGCAGTGCAGCCGCCTCTTTCACGGTGC
GGCCTTCCTGGTCGATCAGCTCGCGGGCGTGCGCGATCTGTGCCGGGGTGAGGGTAGGGCGGGGGCCAAA
CTTCACGCCTCGGGCCTTGGCGGCCTCGCGCCCGCTCCGGGTGCGGTCGATGATTAGGGAACGCTCGAAC
TCGGCAATGCCGGCGAACACGGTCAACACCATGCGGCCGGCCGGCGTGGTGGTGTCGGCCCACGGCTCTG
CCAGGCTACGCAGGCCCGCGCCGGCCTCCTGGATGCGCTCGGCAATGTCCAGTAGGTCGCGGGTGCTGCG
GGCCAGGCGGTCTAGCCTGGTCACTGTCACAACGTCGCCAGGGCGTAGGTGGTCAAGCATCCTGGCCAGC
TCCGGGCGGTCGCGCCTGGTGCCGGTGATCTTCTCGGAAAACAGCTTGGTGCAGCCGGCCGCGTGCAGTT
CGGCCCGTTGGTTGGTCAAGTCCTGGTCGTCGGTGCTGACGCGGGCATAGCCCAGCAGGCCAGCGGCGGC
GCTCTTGTTCATGGCGTAATGTCTCCGGTTCTAGTCGCAAGTATTCTACTTTATGCGACTAAAACACGCG
ACAAGAAAACGCCAGGAAAAGGGCAGGGCGGCAGCCTGTCGCGTAACTTAGGACTTGTGCGACATGTCGT
TTTCAGAAGACGGCTGCACTGAACGTCAGAAGCCGACTGCACTATAGCAGCGGAGGGGTTGGATCAAAGT
ACTTTGATCCCGAGGGGAACCCTGTGGTTGGCATGCACATACAAATGGACGAACGGATAAACCT
