Features (pLannotate 1.2.2; 31 found; start..end, strand, type, name):
     54..78      -  misc_feature   RB T-DNA repeat: right border repeat from nopaline C58 T-DNA
    144..298     -  CDS            lacZα (fragment): LacZα fragment of β-galactosidase; lacZ fragment
    301..321     -  misc_feature   MCS (fragment): pUC18/19 multiple cloning site
    812..1153    +  promoter       CaMV 35S promoter: strong constitutive promoter from cauliflower mosaic virus
   1179..1303    +  protein_bind   attR1: mutant version of attR; recombination site for the Gateway® LR reaction LR Clonase™
   1340..1370    +  promoter       lac UV5 promoter: E. coli lac promoter with an "up" mutation
   1395..1423    +  promoter       cat promoter (fragment): promoter of the E. coli cat gene encoding chloramphenicol acetyltransferase
   1424..2083    +  CDS            CmR: chloramphenicol acetyltransferase; cat; confers resistance to chloramphenicol
   2262..2420    +  CDS            ccdA (fragment): CCDA_ECO57 - Also known as H, letA. Experimental evidence at protein level: Swiss-Prot protein existence level 1. Antitoxin component of a type II toxin-antitoxin (TA) system which inhibits the post-segregational killing (PSK) of plasmid-free cells, also referred to as a plasmid addiction system. Binds to and blocks the activity of CcdB; will also remove bound CcdB protein from the CcdB-GyrA complex by forming a CcdA-CcdB complex, a process termed rejuvenation. Functions as a transcriptional corepressor for the ccdAB operon, repression also requires CcdB (By similarity). From Escherichia coli
   2425..2727    +  CDS            ccdB: CCDB_ECOLI - Also known as G, letB, letD. Experimental evidence at protein level: Swiss-Prot protein existence level 1. Toxic component of a type II toxin-antitoxin (TA) system, functioning in plasmid maintainence. Responsible for the post- segregational killing (PSK) of plasmid-free cells, also referred to as a plasmid addiction system. Half-life of over 2 hours. Cell killing by CcdB is accompanied by filamentation, defects in chromosome and plasmid segregation, defects in cell division, formation of anucleate cells, decreased DNA synthesis and plasmid loss. Interferes with the activity of DN
   2771..2895    -  protein_bind   attR2: mutant version of attR; recombination site for the Gateway® LR reaction LR Clonase™
   2927..3179    +  terminator     NOS terminator: nopaline synthase terminator and poly(A) signal
   3235..3257    -  protein_bind   lac operator (fragment): The lac repressor binds to the lac operator to inhibit transcription in E. coli. This inhibition can be relieved by adding lactose or isopropyl-β-D-thiogalactopyranoside (IPTG). lac repressor encoded by lacI
   3261..3291    -  promoter       lac promoter: promoter for the E. coli lac operon
   3306..3327    -  protein_bind   CAP binding site: CAP binding activates transcription in the presence of cAMP. E. coli catabolite activator protein
   3361..3613    -  terminator     NOS terminator: nopaline synthase terminator and poly(A) signal
   3620..3826    -  CDS            ocd (fragment): OCD_AGRFC - Experimental evidence at protein level: Swiss-Prot protein existence level 1. Catalyzes the conversion of L-ornithine into L-proline with release of ammonia. Is involved in the utilization of nopaline, a catabolic pathway that proceeds through L-arginine and L-ornithine to L-proline. Nopaline is a predominant opine in plant cells transformed with Ti plasmid pTiC58. From Agrobacterium fabrum (strain C58 / ATCC 33970) (Agrobacterium tumefaciens (strain C58)).
   3833..3982    -  CDS            ble (fragment): BLE_KLEPN - Experimental evidence at protein level: Swiss-Prot protein existence level 1. Binding protein with a strong affinity to the bleomycin family of antibiotics. Binds to CL990; an antimitotic-antibiotic compound. From Klebsiella pneumoniae.
   4003..4797    -  CDS            NeoR/KanR: aminoglycoside phosphotransferase from Tn5; aph(3')-II (or nptII); confers resistance to neomycin, kanamycin, and G418 (Geneticin®)
   4818..5001    -  promoter       NOS promoter: nopaline synthase promoter NOS promoter
   5207..5231    -  misc_feature   LB T-DNA repeat: left border repeat from nopaline C58 T-DNA
   5490..5513    +  promoter       Pc promoter (fragment): intI1 (promoter lies within the coding sequence); class 1 integron promoter
   5689..5745    +  CDS            GmR (fragment): gentamycin acetyltransferase; aacC1; confers resistance to gentamycin
   5756..6543    +  CDS            SmR (fragment): aminoglycoside adenylyltransferase (Murphy, 1985); aadA; confers resistance to spectinomycin and streptomycin
   6789..7377    +  rep_origin     ori: high-copy-number ColE1/pMB1/pBR322/pUC origin of replication
   7563..7703    -  misc_feature   bom: basis of mobility region from pBR322
   7805..7844    -  CDS            rop (fragment): Rop protein, which maintains plasmids at low copy number; rop
   8047..8241    -  rep_origin     pVS1 oriV: origin of replication for the Pseudomonas plasmid pVS1 (Heeb et al., 2000)
   8307..9380    -  CDS            pVS1 RepA: replication protein from the Pseudomonas plasmid pVS1 (Heeb et al., 2000)
   9809..10438   -  CDS            pVS1 StaA: stability protein from the Pseudomonas plasmid pVS1 (Heeb et al., 2000)
  10998..11399   -  CDS            Y4CG_SINFN (fragment): Protein inferred from homology: Swiss-Prot protein existence level 3. From Sinorhizobium fredii (strain NBRC 101917 / NGR234).
>Addgene plasmid #74796 | pGWB402 | analyzer sequence | sequence record 141476
TTTCACGCCCTTTTAAATATCCGATTATTCTAATAAACGCTCTTTTCTCTTAGGTTTACCCGCCAATATA
TCCTGTCAAACACTGATAGTTTAAACTGAAGGCGGGAAACGACAATCTGATCCAAGCTCAAGCTGCTCTA
GCATTCGCCATTCAGGCTGCGCAACTGTTGGGAAGGGCGATCGGTGCGGGCCTCTTCGCTATTACGCCAG
CTGGCGAAAGGGGGATGTGCTGCAAGGCGATTAAGTTGGGTAACGCCAGGGTTTTCCCAGTCACGACGTT
GTAAAACGACGGCCAGTGCCAAGCTTGCATGCCTGCAGGTCCCCAGATTAGCCTTTTCAATTTCAGAAAG
AATGCTAACCCACAGATGGTTAGAGAGGCTTACGCAGCAGGTCTCATCAAGACGATCTACCCGAGCAATA
ATCTCCAGGAAATCAAATACCTTCCCAAGAAGGTTAAAGATGCAGTCAAAAGATTCAGGACTAACTGCAT
CAAGAACACAGAGAAAGATATATTTCTCAAGATCAGAAGTACTATTCCAGTATGGACGATTCAAGGCTTG
CTTCACAAACCAAGGCAAGTAATAGAGATTGGAGTCTCTAAAAAGGTAGTTCCCACTGAATCAAAGGCCA
TGGAGTCAAAGATTCAAATAGAGGACCTAACAGAACTCGCCGTAAAGACTGGCGAACAGTTCATACAGAG
TCTCTTACGACTCAATGACAAGAAGAAAATCTTCGTCAACATGGTGGAGCACGACACACTTGTCTACTCC
AAAAATATCAAAGATACAGTCTCAGAAGACCAAAGGGCAATTGAGACTTTTCAACAAAGGGTAATATCCG
GAAACCTCCTCGGATTCCATTGCCCAGCTATCTGTCACTTTATTGTGAAGATAGTGGAAAAGGAAGGTGG
CTCCTACAAATGCCATCATTGCGATAAAGGAAAGGCCATCGTTGAAGATGCCTCTGCCGACAGTGGTCCC
AAAGATGGACCCCCACCCACGAGGAGCATCGTGGAAAAAGAAGACGTTCCAACCACGTCTTCAAAGCAAG
TGGATTGATGTGATATCTCCACTGACGTAAGGGATGACGCACAATCCCACTATCCTTCGCAAGACCCTTC
CTCTATATAAGGAAGTTCATTTCATTTGGAGAGAACACGGGGGACTCTAGAGTTATCAACAAGTTTGTAC
AAAAAAGCTGAACGAGAAACGTAAAATGATATAAATATCAATATATTAAATTAGATTTTGCATAAAAAAC
AGACTACATAATACTGTAAAACACAACATATCCAGTCACTATGGCGGCCCCTCGAGGGGCCGCATTAGGC
ACCCCAGGCTTTACACTTTATGCTTCCGGCTCGTATAATGTGTGGATTTTGAGTTAGGATCCGGCGAGAT
TTTCAGGAGCTAAGGAAGCTAAAATGGAGAAAAAAATCACTGGATATACCACCGTTGATATATCCCAATG
GCATCGTAAAGAACATTTTGAGGCATTTCAGTCAGTTGCTCAATGTACCTATAACCAGACCGTTCAGCTG
GATATTACGGCCTTTTTAAAGACCGTAAAGAAAAATAAGCACAAGTTTTATCCGGCCTTTATTCACATTC
TTGCCCGCCTGATGAATGCTCATCCGGAATTCCGTATGGCAATGAAAGACGGTGAGCTGGTGATATGGGA
TAGTGTTCACCCTTGTTACACCGTTTTCCATGAGCAAACTGAAACGTTTTCATCGCTCTGGAGTGAATAC
CACGACGATTTCCGGCAGTTTCTACACATATATTCGCAAGATGTGGCGTGTTACGGTGAAAACCTGGCCT
ATTTCCCTAAAGGGTTTATTGAGAATATGTTTTTCGTCTCAGCCAATCCCTGGGTGAGTTTCACCAGTTT
TGATTTAAACGTGGCCAATATGGACAACTTCTTCGCCCCCGTTTTCACCATGGGCAAATATTATACGCAA
GGCGACAAGGTGCTGATGCCGCTGGCGATTCAGGTTCATCATGCCGTCTGTGATGGCTTCCATGTCGGCA
GAATGCTTAATGAATTACAACAGTACTGCGATGAGTGGCAGGGCGGGGCGTAAAGATCTGGATCCGGCTT
ACTAAAAGCCAGATAACAGTATGCGTATTTGCGCGCTGATTTTTGCGGTATAAGAATATATACTGATATG
TATACCCGAAGTATGTCAAAAAGAGGTGTGCTATGAAGCAGCGTATTACAGTGACAGTTGACAGCGACAG
CTATCAGTTGCTCAAGGCATATATGATGTCAATATCTCCGGTCTGGTAAGCACAACCATGCAGAATGAAG
CCCGTCGTCTGCGTGCCGAACGCTGGAAAGCGGAAAATCAGGAAGGGATGGCTGAGGTCGCCCGGTTTAT
TGAAATGAACGGCTCTTTTGCTGACGAGAACAGGGACTGGTGAAATGCAGTTTAAGGTTTACACCTATAA
AAGAGAGAGCCGTTATCGTCTGTTTGTGGATGTACAGAGTGATATTATTGACACGCCCGGGCGACGGATG
GTGATCCCCCTGGCCAGTGCACGTCTGCTGTCAGATAAAGTCTCCCGTGAACTTTACCCGGTGGTGCATA
TCGGGGATGAAAGCTGGCGCATGATGACCACCGATATGGCCAGTGTGCCGGTCTCCGTTATCGGGGAAGA
AGTGGCTGATCTCAGCCACCGCGAAAATGACATCAAAAACGCCATTAACCTGATGTTCTGGGGAATATAA
ATGTCAGGCTCCCTTATACACAGCCAGTCTGCAGGTCGACCATAGTGACTGGATATGTTGTGTTTTACAG
TATTATGTAGTCTGTTTTTTATGCAAAATCTAATTTAATATATTGATATTTATATCATTTTACGTTTCTC
GTTCAGCTTTCTTGTACAAAGTGGTTGATAACAGCGCTTAGAGCTCGAATTTCCCCGATCGTTCAAACAT
TTGGCAATAAAGTTTCTTAAGATTGAATCCTGTTGCCGGTCTTGCGATGATTATCATATAATTTCTGTTG
AATTACGTTAAGCATGTAATAATTAACATGTAATGCATGACGTTATTTATGAGATGGGTTTTTATGATTA
GAGTCCCGCAATTATACATTTAATACGCGATAGAAAACAAAATATAGCGCGCAAACTAGGATAAATTATC
GCGCGCGGTGTCATCTATGTTACTAGATCGGGAATTGGTTCCGGAACCAATTCGTAATCATGGTCATAGC
TGTTTCCTGTGTGAAATTGTTATCCGCTCACAATTCCACACAACATACGAGCCGGAAGCATAAAGTGTAA
AGCCTGGGGTGCCTAATGAGTGAGCTAACTCACATTAGGCTGAATTAGGCGCGCCTATTTCTGAATTCCC
GATCTAGTAACATAGATGACACCGCGCGCGATAATTTATCCTAGTTTGCGCGCTATATTTTGTTTTCTAT
CGCGTATTAAATGTATAATTGCGGGACTCTAATCATAAAAACCCATCTCATAAATAACGTCATGCATTAC
ATGTTAATTATTACATGCTTAACGTAATTCAACAGAAATTATATGATAATCATCGCAAGACCGGCAACAG
GATTCAATCTTAAGAAACTTTATTGCCAAATGTTTGAACGATCGGGGATCATCCGGGTCTGTGGCGGGAA
CTCCACGAAAATATCCGAACGCAGCAAGATATCGCGGTGCATCTCGGTCTTGCCTGGGCAGTCGCCGCCG
ACGCCGTTGATGTGGACGCCGGGCCCGATCATATTGTCGCTCAGGATCGTGGCGTTGTGCTTGTCGGCCG
TTGCTGTCGTAATGATATCGGCACCTTCGACCGCCTGTTCCGCAGAGATCCCGTGGGCGAAGAACTCCAG
CATGAGATCCCCGCGCTGGAGGATCATCCAGCCGGCGTCCCGGAAAACGATTCCGAAGCCCAACCTTTCA
TAGAAGGCGGCGGTGGAATCGAAATCTCGTGATGGCAGGTTGGGCGTCGCTTGGTCGGTCATTTCGAACC
CCAGAGTCCCGCTCAGAAGAACTCGTCAAGAAGGCGATAGAAGGCGATGCGCTGCGAATCGGGAGCGGCG
ATACCGTAAAGCACGAGGAAGCGGTCAGCCCATTCGCCGCCAAGCTCTTCAGCAATATCACGGGTAGCCA
ACGCTATGTCCTGATAGCGGTCCGCCACACCCAGCCGGCCACAGTCGATGAATCCAGAAAAGCGGCCATT
TTCCACCATGATATTCGGCAAGCAGGCATCGCCATGGGTCACGACGAGATCATCGCCGTCGGGCATGCGC
GCCTTGAGCCTGGCGAACAGTTCGGCTGGCGCGAGCCCCTGATGCTCTTCGTCCAGATCATCCTGATCGA
CAAGACCGGCTTCCATCCGAGTACGTGCTCGCTCGATGCGATGTTTCGCTTGGTGGTCGAATGGGCAGGT
AGCCGGATCAAGCGTATGCAGCCGCCGCATTGCATCAGCCATGATGGATACTTTCTCGGCAGGAGCAAGG
TGAGATGACAGGAGATCCTGCCCCGGCACTTCGCCCAATAGCAGCCAGTCCCTTCCCGCTTCAGTGACAA
CGTCGAGCACAGCTGCGCAAGGAACGCCCGTCGTGGCCAGCCACGATAGCCGCGCTGCCTCGTCCTGCAG
TTCATTCAGGGCACCGGACAGGTCGGTCTTGACAAAAAGAACCGGGCGCCCCTGCGCTGACAGCCGGAAC
ACGGCGGCATCAGAGCAGCCGATTGTCTGTTGTGCCCAGTCATAGCCGAATAGCCTCTCCACCCAAGCGG
CCGGAGAACCTGCGTGCAATCCATCTTGTTCAATCATGCGAAACGATCCAGATCCGGTGCAGATTATTTG
GATTGAGAGTGAATATGAGACTCTAATTGGATACCGAGGGGAATTTATGGAACGTCAGTGGAGCATTTTT
GACAAGAAATATTTGCTAGCTGATAGTGACCTTAGGCGACTTTTGAACGCGCAATAATGGTTTCTGACGT
ATGTGCTTAGCTCATTAAACTCCAGAAACCCGCGGCTGAGTGGCTCCTTCAACGTTGCGGTTCTGTCAGT
TCCAAACGTAAAACGGCTTGTCCCGCGTCATCGGCGGGGGTCATAACGTGACTCCCTTAATTCTCCGCTC
ATGATGAATTCAGAAATAAATTCAGCCTAATTCGGCGTTAATTCAGTACATTAAAAACGTCCGCAATGTG
TTATTAAGTTGTCTAAGCGTCAATTTGTTTACACCACAATATATCCTGCCACCAGCCAGCCAACAGCTCC
CCGACCGGCAGCTCGGCACAAAATCACCACTCGATACAGGCAGCCCATCAGTCCGGGACGGCGTCAGCGG
GAGAGCCGTTGTAAGGCGGCAGACTTTGCTCATGTTACCGATGCTATTCGGAAGAACGGCAACTAAGCTG
CCGGGTTTGAAACACGGATGATCTCGCGGAGGGTAGCATGTTGATTGTAACGATGACAGAGCGTTGCTGC
CTGTGATCAATTCGGGCACGAACCCAGTGGACATAAGCCTGTTCGGTTCGTAAGCTGTAATGCAAGTAGC
GTATGCGCTCACGCAACTGGTCCAGAACCTTGACCGAACGCAGCGGTGGTAACGGCGCAGTGGCGGTTTT
CATGGCTTGTTATGACTGTTTTTTTGGGGTACAGTCTATGCCTCGGGCATCCAAGCAGCAAGCGCGTTAC
GCCGTGGGTCGATGTTTGATGTTATGGAGCAGCAACGATGTTACGCAGCAGGGCAGTCGCCCTAAAACAA
AGTTAAACATCATGGGGGAAGCGGTGATCGCCGAAGTATCGACTCAACTATCAGAGGTAGTTGGCGTCAT
CGAGCGCCATCTCGAACCGACGTTGCTGGCCGTACATTTGTACGGCTCCGCAGTGGATGGCGGCCTGAAG
CCACACAGTGATATTGATTTGCTGGTTACGGTGACCGTAAGGCTTGATGAAACAACGCGGCGAGCTTTGA
TCAACGACCTTTTGGAAACTTCGGCTTCCCCTGGAGAGAGCGAGATTCTCCGCGCTGTAGAAGTCACCAT
TGTTGTGCACGACGACATCATTCCGTGGCGTTATCCAGCTAAGCGCGAACTGCAATTTGGAGAATGGCAG
CGCAATGACATTCTTGCAGGTATCTTCGAGCCAGCCACGATCGACATTGATCTGGCTATCTTGCTGACAA
AAGCAAGAGAACATAGCGTTGCCTTGGTAGGTCCAGCGGCGGAGGAACTCTTTGATCCGGTTCCTGAACA
GGATCTATTTGAGGCGCTAAATGAAACCTTAACGCTATGGAACTCGCCGCCCGACTGGGCTGGCGATGAG
CGAAATGTAGTGCTTACGTTGTCCCGCATTTGGTACAGCGCAGTAACCGGCAAAATCGCGCCGAAGGATG
TCGCTGCCGACTGGGCAATGGAGCGCCTGCCGGCCCAGTATCAGCCCGTCATACTTGAAGCTAGACAGGC
TTATCTTGGACAAGAAGAAGATCGCTTGGCCTCGCGCGCAGATCAGTTGGAAGAATTTGTCCACTACGTG
AAAGGCGAGATCACCAAGGTAGTCGGCAAATAATGTCTAGCTAGAAATTCGTTCAAGCCGACGCCGCTTC
GCGGCGCGGCTTAACTCAAGCGTTAGATGCACTAAGCACATAATTGCTCACAGCCAAACTATCAGGTCAA
GTCTGCTTTTATTATTTTTAAGCGTGCATAATAAGCCCTACACAAATTGGGAGATATATCATGCATGACC
AAAATCCCTTAACGTGAGTTTTCGTTCCACTGAGCGTCAGACCCCGTAGAAAAGATCAAAGGATCTTCTT
GAGATCCTTTTTTTCTGCGCGTAATCTGCTGCTTGCAAACAAAAAAACCACCGCTACCAGCGGTGGTTTG
TTTGCCGGATCAAGAGCTACCAACTCTTTTTCCGAAGGTAACTGGCTTCAGCAGAGCGCAGATACCAAAT
ACTGTCCTTCTAGTGTAGCCGTAGTTAGGCCACCACTTCAAGAACTCTGTAGCACCGCCTACATACCTCG
CTCTGCTAATCCTGTTACCAGTGGCTGCTGCCAGTGGCGATAAGTCGTGTCTTACCGGGTTGGACTCAAG
ACGATAGTTACCGGATAAGGCGCAGCGGTCGGGCTGAACGGGGGGTTCGTGCACACAGCCCAGCTTGGAG
CGAACGACCTACACCGAACTGAGATACCTACAGCGTGAGCTATGAGAAAGCGCCACGCTTCCCGAAGGGA
GAAAGGCGGACAGGTATCCGGTAAGCGGCAGGGTCGGAACAGGAGAGCGCACGAGGGAGCTTCCAGGGGG
AAACGCCTGGTATCTTTATAGTCCTGTCGGGTTTCGCCACCTCTGACTTGAGCGTCGATTTTTGTGATGC
TCGTCAGGGGGGCGGAGCCTATGGAAAAACGCCAGCAACGCGGCCTTTTTACGGTTCCTGGCCTTTTGCT
GGCCTTTTGCTCACATGTTCTTTCCTGCGTTATCCCCTGATTCTGTGGATAACCGTATTACCGCCTTTGA
GTGAGCTGATACCGCTCGCCGCAGCCGAACGACCGAGCGCAGCGAGTCAGTGAGCGAGGAAGCGGAAGAG
CGCCTGATGCGGTATTTTCTCCTTACGCATCTGTGCGGTATTTCACACCGCATATGGTGCACTCTCAGTA
CAATCTGCTCTGATGCCGCATAGTTAAGCCAGTATACACTCCGCTATCGCTACGTGACTGGGTCATGGCT
GCGCCCCGACACCCGCCAACACCCGCTGACGCGCCCTGACGGGCTTGTCTGCTCCCGGCATCCGCTTACA
GACAAGCTGTGACCGTCTCCGGGAGCTGCATGTGTCAGAGGTTTTCACCGTCATCACCGAAACGCGCGAG
GCAGGGTGCCTTGATGTGGGCGCCGGCGGTCGAGTGGCGACGGCGCGGCTTGTCCGCGCCCTGGTAGATT
GCCTGGCCGTAGGCCAGCCATTTTTGAGCGGCCAGCGGCCGCGATAGGCCGACGCGAAGCGGCGGGGCGT
AGGGAGCGCAGCGACCGAAGGGTAGGCGCTTTTTGCAGCTCTTCGGCTGTGCGCTGGCCAGACAGTTATG
CACAGGCCAGGCGGGTTTTAAGAGTTTTAATAAGTTTTAAAGAGTTTTAGGCGGAAAAATCGCCTTTTTT
CTCTTTTATATCAGTCACTTACATGTGTGACCGGTTCCCAATGTACGGCTTTGGGTTCCCAATGTACGGG
TTCCGGTTCCCAATGTACGGCTTTGGGTTCCCAATGTACGTGCTATCCACAGGAAAGAGACCTTTTCGAC
CTTTTTCCCCTGCTAGGGCAATTTGCCCTAGCATCTGCTCCGTACATTAGGAACCGGCGGATGCTTCGCC
CTCGATCAGGTTGCGGTAGCGCATGACTAGGATCGGGCCAGCCTGCCCCGCCTCCTCCTTCAAATCGTAC
TCCGGCAGGTCATTTGACCCGATCAGCTTGCGCACGGTGAAACAGAACTTCTTGAACTCTCCGGCGCTGC
CACTGCGTTCGTAGATCGTCTTGAACAACCATCTGGCTTCTGCCTTGCCTGCGGCGCGGCGTGCCAGGCG
GTAGAGAAAACGGCCGATGCCGGGATCGATCAAAAAGTAATCGGGGTGAACCGTCAGCACGTCCGGGTTC
TTGCCTTCTGTGATCTCGCGGTACATCCAATCAGCTAGCTCGATCTCGATGTACTCCGGCCGCCCGGTTT
CGCTCTTTACGATCTTGTAGCGGCTAATCAAGGCTTCACCCTCGGATACCGTCACCAGGCGGCCGTTCTT
GGCCTTCTTCGTACGCTGCATGGCAACGTGCGTGGTGTTTAACCGAATGCAGGTTTCTACCAGGTCGTCT
TTCTGCTTTCCGCCATCGGCTCGCCGGCAGAACTTGAGTACGTCCGCAACGTGTGGACGGAACACGCGGC
CGGGCTTGTCTCCCTTCCCTTCCCGGTATCGGTTCATGGATTCGGTTAGATGGGAAACCGCCATCAGTAC
CAGGTCGTAATCCCACACACTGGCCATGCCGGCCGGCCCTGCGGAAACCTCTACGTGCCCGTCTGGAAGC
TCGTAGCGGATCACCTCGCCAGCTCGTCGGTCACGCTTCGACAGACGGAAAACGGCCACGTCCATGATGC
TGCGACTATCGCGGGTGCCCACGTCATAGAGCATCGGAACGAAAAAATCTGGTTGCTCGTCGCCCTTGGG
CGGCTTCCTAATCGACGGCGCACCGGCTGCCGGCGGTTGCCGGGATTCTTTGCGGATTCGATCAGCGGCC
GCTTGCCACGATTCACCGGGGCGTGCTTCTGCCTCGATGCGTTGCCGCTGGGCGGCCTGCGCGGCCTTCA
ACTTCTCCACCAGGTCATCACCCAGCGCCGCGCCGATTTGTACCGGGCCGGATGGTTTGCGACCGCTCAC
GCCGATTCCTCGGGCTTGGGGGTTCCAGTGCCATTGCAGGGCCGGCAGACAACCCAGCCGCTTACGCCTG
GCCAACCGCCCGTTCCTCCACACATGGGGCATTCCACGGCGTCGGTGCCTGGTTGTTCTTGATTTTCCAT
GCCGCCTCCTTTAGCCGCTAAAATTCATCTACTCATTTATTCATTTGCTCATTTACTCTGGTAGCTGCGC
GATGTATTCAGATAGCAGCTCGGTAATGGTCTTGCCTTGGCGTACCGCGTACATCTTCAGCTTGGTGTGA
TCCTCCGCCGGCAACTGAAAGTTGACCCGCTTCATGGCTGGCGTGTCTGCCAGGCTGGCCAACGTTGCAG
CCTTGCTGCTGCGTGCGCTCGGACGGCCGGCACTTAGCGTGTTTGTGCTTTTGCTCATTTTCTCTTTACC
TCATTAACTCAAATGAGTTTTGATTTAATTTCAGCGGCCAGCGCCTGGACCTCGCGGGCAGCGTCGCCCT
CGGGTTCTGATTCAAGAACGGTTGTGCCGGCGGCGGCAGTGCCTGGGTAGCTCACGCGCTGCGTGATACG
GGACTCAAGAATGGGCAGCTCGTACCCGGCCAGCGCCTCGGCAACCTCACCGCCGATGCGCGTGCCTTTG
ATCGCCCGCGACACGACAAAGGCCGCTTGTAGCCTTCCATCCGTGACCTCAATGCGCTGCTTAACCAGCT
CCACCAGGTCGGCGGTGGCCCATATGTCGTAAGGGCTTGGCTGCACCGGAATCAGCACGAAGTCGGCTGC
CTTGATCGCGGACACAGCCAAGTCCGCCGCCTGGGGCGCTCCGTCGATCACTACGAAGTCGCGCCGGCCG
ATGGCCTTCACGTCGCGGTCAATCGTCGGGCGGTCGATGCCGACAACGGTTAGCGGTTGATCTTCCCGCA
CGGCCGCCCAATCGCGGGCACTGCCCTGGGGATCGGAATCGACTAACAGAACATCGGCCCCGGCGAGTTG
CAGGGCGCGGGCTAGATGGGTTGCGATGGTCGTCTTGCCTGACCCGCCTTTCTGGTTAAGTACAGCGATA
ACCTTCATGCGTTCCCCTTGCGTATTTGTTTATTTACTCATCGCATCATATACGCAGCGACCGCATGACG
CAAGCTGTTTTACTCAAATACACATCACCTTTTTAGACGGCGGCGCTCGGTTTCTTCAGCGGCCAAGCTG
GCCGGCCAGGCCGCCAGCTTGGCATCAGACAAACCGGCCAGGATTTCATGCAGCCGCACGGTTGAGACGT
GCGCGGGCGGCTCGAACACGTACCCGGCCGCGATCATCTCCGCCTCGATCTCTTCGGTAATGAAAAACGG
TTCGTCCTGGCCGTCCTGGTGCGGTTTCATGCTTGTTCCTCTTGGCGTTCATTCTCGGCGGCCGCCAGGG
CGTCGGCCTCGGTCAATGCGTCCTCACGGAAGGCACCGCGCCGCCTGGCCTCGGTGGGCGTCACTTCCTC
GCTGCGCTCAAGTGCGCGGTACAGGGTCGAGCGATGCACGCCAAGCAGTGCAGCCGCCTCTTTCACGGTG
CGGCCTTCCTGGTCGATCAGCTCGCGGGCGTGCGCGATCTGTGCCGGGGTGAGGGTAGGGCGGGGGCCAA
ACTTCACGCCTCGGGCCTTGGCGGCCTCGCGCCCGCTCCGGGTGCGGTCGATGATTAGGGAACGCTCGAA
CTCGGCAATGCCGGCGAACACGGTCAACACCATGCGGCCGGCCGGCGTGGTGGTGTCGGCCCACGGCTCT
GCCAGGCTACGCAGGCCCGCGCCGGCCTCCTGGATGCGCTCGGCAATGTCCAGTAGGTCGCGGGTGCTGC
GGGCCAGGCGGTCTAGCCTGGTCACTGTCACAACGTCGCCAGGGCGTAGGTGGTCAAGCATCCTGGCCAG
CTCCGGGCGGTCGCGCCTGGTGCCGGTGATCTTCTCGGAAAACAGCTTGGTGCAGCCGGCCGCGTGCAGT
TCGGCCCGTTGGTTGGTCAAGTCCTGGTCGTCGGTGCTGACGCGGGCATAGCCCAGCAGGCCAGCGGCGG
CGCTCTTGTTCATGGCGTAATGTCTCCGGTTCTAGTCGCAAGTATTCTACTTTATGCGACTAAAACACGC
GACAAGAAAACGCCAGGAAAAGGGCAGGGCGGCAGCCTGTCGCGTAACTTAGGACTTGTGCGACATGTCG
TTTTCAGAAGACGGCTGCACTGAACGTCAGAAGCCGACTGCACTATAGCAGCGGAGGGGTTGGATCAAAG
TACTTTGATCCCGAGGGGAACCCTGTGGTTGGCATGCACATACAAATGGACGAACGGATAAACCT
