>Addgene plasmid #74796 | pGWB402 | addgene partial sequence | sequence record 152837 | ccdB-Fwd 5'-GCATGATGACCACCGATATG-3'
GGGAATATAAATGTCAGGCTCCCTTATACACAGCCAGTCTGCAGGTCGACCATAGTGACTGGATATGTTG
TGTTTTACAGTATTATGTAGTCTGTTTTTTATGCAAAATCTAATTTAATATATTGATATTTATATCATTT
TACGTTTCTCGTTCAGCTTTCTTGTACAAAGTGGTTGATAACAGCGCTTAGAGCTCGAATTTCCCCGATC
GTT
