>Addgene plasmid #74796 | pGWB402 | addgene partial sequence | sequence record 153679 | CAT-R 5'-GCAACTGACTGAAATGCCTC-3'
AATCTCGACGGATCCTAACTCAAAATCCACACATTATACGAGCCGGAAGCATAAAGTGTAAAGCCTGGGG
TGCCTAATGCGGCCCCTCGAGGGGCCGCCATAGTGACTGGATATGTTGTGTTTTACAGTATTATGTAGTC
TGTTTTTTATGCAAAATCTAATTTAATATATTGATATTTATATCATTTTACGTTTCTCGTTCAGCTTTTT
TGTACAAACTTGTTGATAACTCTAGAGTCCCCCGTGTTCTCTCCAAATGAAATGAACTTCCTTATATAGA
GGAAGGGTCTTGC
